Addgene plasmid #172657: pU6nH1-HD10kb
Purpose: Expressing paired pegRNAs from human U6 and H1 promoters to make 10204-bp deletion on HPRT1 gene
Depositing lab: Jay Shendure. Depositing organization: University of Washington. Publication: Precise genomic deletions using paired prime editing. Choi J, Chen W, Suiter CC, Lee C, Chardon FM, Yang W, Leith A, Daza RM, Martin B, Shendure J. Nat Biotechnol. 2021 Oct 14. pii: 10.1038/s41587-021-01025-z. doi: 10.1038/s41587-021-01025-z. PubMed 34650269.
Backbone
  Vector backbone: pU6-pegRNA-GG-acceptor
  Vector type: CRISPR
Growth in bacteria
  Bacterial resistance: Ampicillin, 100 μg/mL
  Growth temperature: 30°C
  Growth strain: DH5alpha
  Copy number: High Copy
Gene/Insert
  Gene/Insert name: pegRNA-HD10kbA/pegRNA-HD10kbB
  gRNA/shRNA sequence: unspecified
  Species: Synthetic
  Cloning method: Restriction Enzyme; 5′ cloning site unknown (unknown if destroyed); 3′ cloning site unknown (unknown if destroyed)
  Sequencing primers: 5′ GACTATCATATGCTTACCGT
Terms and licenses: Academic/Nonprofit Terms; Industry Terms: Not Available to Industry
Depositor comments: Please visit https://www.biorxiv.org/content/10.1101/2020.12.30.424891v1 for bioRxiv preprint.
How to cite: pU6nH1-HD10kb was a gift from Jay Shendure (Addgene plasmid # 172657 ; http://n2t.net/addgene:172657 ; RRID:Addgene_172657)
