[The description below was written by a language model from this plasmid's Addgene catalogue record and pLannotate feature annotations shown in this document.]
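Description:
pU6nH1-HD10kb is a small (about 2.7 kb) CRISPR-type plasmid built on the pU6-pegRNA-GG-acceptor backbone and designed to express two prime editing guide RNAs (pegRNAs) in mammalian cells after transfection. It is propagated in E. coli through a high-copy ColE1/pUC-type origin and selected with ampicillin via the β-lactamase (AmpR) gene driven by its native bla promoter. The plasmid carries no mammalian selection marker, reporter or viral element in the annotated features. Short remnants of lacZα and an attB1 site are present as backbone leftovers rather than functional parts.

The payload is a pair of synthetic pegRNAs, pegRNA-HD10kbA and pegRNA-HD10kbB. The feature table shows two RNA polymerase III transcription units on the same strand: a human U6 promoter followed by a Streptococcus pyogenes Cas9 guide RNA scaffold, and a human H1 promoter followed by a second copy of the same scaffold. Using two different Pol III promoters allows both guides to be made from one plasmid while limiting repeated sequence. The spacer sequences and the 3′ extensions (primer binding site and reverse transcription template) that distinguish a pegRNA from an ordinary guide are not annotated, and the record lists the guide sequence as unspecified.

According to the stated purpose, the two pegRNAs together program a precise 10,204-bp deletion in the human HPRT1 gene by paired prime editing. The prime editor protein itself is not encoded here and would need to be supplied from a separate construct.
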