Features (pLannotate 1.2.2; 9 found; start..end, strand, type, name):
    149..188     +  CDS            lacZα (fragment): LacZα fragment of β-galactosidase; lacZ fragment
    237..312     -  misc_RNA       gRNA scaffold: guide RNA scaffold for the Streptococcus pyogenes CRISPR/Cas9 system
    342..582     -  promoter       U6 promoter: RNA polymerase III promoter for human U6 snRNA
    634..651     -  protein_bind   attB1 (fragment): mutant version of attB; recombination site for the Gateway® BP reaction BP Clonase™
    689..793     +  promoter       AmpR promoter: bla
    794..1654    +  CDS            AmpR: β-lactamase; bla; confers resistance to ampicillin, carbenicillin, and related antibiotics
   1825..2413    +  rep_origin     ori: high-copy-number ColE1/pMB1/pBR322/pUC origin of replication
   2562..2637    -  misc_RNA       gRNA scaffold: guide RNA scaffold for the Streptococcus pyogenes CRISPR/Cas9 system
   2673..146     -  promoter       H1 promoter (across the origin): human H1 RNA promoter
>Addgene plasmid #172657 | pU6nH1-HD10kb | addgene full sequence | sequence record 345452 | Addgene NGS Result
ACACATAGCGACATGCAAATATTGCAGGGCGCCACTCCCCTGTCCCTCACAGCCATCTTCCTGCCAGGGC
GCACGCGCGCTGGGTGTTCCCGCCTAGTGACACTGGGCCCGCGATTCCTTGGAGCGGGTTGATGACGTCA
GCGTTCGAATTCACTGGCCGTCGTTTTACAACGTCGTGACTGGGAAAAAAATGGCCCGTAATACCCTACC
AGTTTGCAGGCTCACTAGGTAGCCGTGCACCGACTCGGTGCCACTTTTTCAAGTTGATAACGGACTAGCC
TTATTTTAACTTGCTATTTCTAGCTCTAAAACCAGGTATTACGGGCCAACCTCGGTGTTTCGTCCTTTCC
ACAAGATATATAAAGCCAAGAAATCGAAATACTTTCAAGTTACGGTAAGCATATGATAGTCCATTTTAAA
ACATAATTTTAAAACTGCAAACTACCCAAGAAATTATTACTTTCTACGTCACGTATTTTGTACTAATATC
TTTGTGTTTACAGTCAAATTAATTCTAATTATCTCTCTAACAGCCTTGTATCGTATATGCAAATATGAAG
GAATCATGGGAAATAGGCCCTCTTCCTGCCCGACCTTGGTACCGGATCCAGTCGACTGAATTGGTTCCTT
TAAAGCCTGCTTTTTTGTACAGCTAGCGACGTCAGGTGGCACTTTTCGGGGAAATGTGCGCGGAACCCCT
ATTTGTTTATTTTTCTAAATACATTCAAATATGTATCCGCTCATGAGACAATAACCCTGATAAATGCTTC
AATAATATTGAAAAAGGAAGAGTATGAGTATTCAACATTTCCGTGTCGCCCTTATTCCCTTTTTTGCGGC
ATTTTGCCTTCCTGTTTTTGCTCACCCAGAAACGCTGGTGAAAGTAAAAGATGCTGAAGATCAGTTGGGT
GCACGAGTGGGTTACATCGAACTGGATCTCAACAGCGGTAAGATCCTTGAGAGTTTTCGCCCCGAAGAAC
GTTTTCCAATGATGAGCACTTTTAAAGTTCTGCTATGTGGCGCGGTATTATCCCGTATTGACGCCGGGCA
AGAGCAACTCGGTCGCCGCATACACTATTCTCAGAATGACTTGGTTGAGTACTCACCAGTCACAGAAAAG
CATCTTACGGATGGCATGACAGTAAGAGAATTATGCAGTGCTGCCATAACCATGAGTGATAACACTGCGG
CCAACTTACTTCTGACAACGATCGGAGGACCGAAGGAGCTAACCGCTTTTTTGCACAACATGGGGGATCA
TGTAACTCGCCTTGATCGTTGGGAACCGGAGCTGAATGAAGCCATACCAAACGACGAGCGTGACACCACG
ATGCCTGTAGCAATGGCAACAACGTTGCGCAAACTATTAACTGGCGAACTACTTACTCTAGCTTCCCGGC
AACAATTAATAGACTGGATGGAGGCGGATAAAGTTGCAGGACCACTTCTGCGCTCGGCCCTTCCGGCTGG
CTGGTTTATTGCTGATAAATCTGGAGCCGGTGAGCGTGGATCTCGCGGTATCATTGCAGCACTGGGGCCA
GATGGTAAGCCCTCCCGTATCGTAGTTATCTACACGACGGGGAGTCAGGCAACTATGGATGAACGAAATA
GACAGATCGCTGAGATAGGTGCCTCACTGATTAAGCATTGGTAACTGTCAGACCAAGTTTACTCATATAT
ACTTTAGATTGATTTAAAACTTCATTTTTAATTTAAAAGGATCTAGGTGAAGATCCTTTTTGATAATCTC
ATGACCAAAATCCCTTAACGTGAGTTTTCGTTCCACTGAGCGTCAGACCCCGTAGAAAAGATCAAAGGAT
CTTCTTGAGATCCTTTTTTTCTGCGCGTAATCTGCTGCTTGCAAACAAAAAAACCACCGCTACCAGCGGT
GGTTTGTTTGCCGGATCAAGAGCTACCAACTCTTTTTCCGAAGGTAACTGGCTTCAGCAGAGCGCAGATA
CCAAATACTGTTCTTCTAGTGTAGCCGTAGTTAGGCCACCACTTCAAGAACTCTGTAGCACCGCCTACAT
ACCTCGCTCTGCTAATCCTGTTACCAGTGGCTGCTGCCAGTGGCGATAAGTCGTGTCTTACCGGGTTGGA
CTCAAGACGATAGTTACCGGATAAGGCGCAGCGGTCGGGCTGAACGGGGGGTTCGTGCACACAGCCCAGC
TTGGAGCGAACGACCTACACCGAACTGAGATACCTACAGCGTGAGCTATGAGAAAGCGCCACGCTTCCCG
AAGGGAGAAAGGCGGACAGGTATCCGGTAAGCGGCAGGGTCGGAACAGGAGAGCGCACGAGGGAGCTTCC
AGGGGGAAACGCCTGGTATCTTTATAGTCCTGTCGGGTTTCGCCACCTCTGACTTGAGCGTCGATTTTTG
TGATGCTCGTCAGGGGGGCGGAGCCTATGGAAAAACGCCAGCAACGCGGCCTTTTTACGGTTCCTGGCCT
TTTGCTGGCCTTTTGCTCACATGTCATATGTAGAGAGGTACCTCGAGCGGCCCAAGCTTAAAAAAAGCAA
ACTGGTAGGGTATTACGGGCCAACCTGACAATACATGAAGTGCACCGACTCGGTGCCACTTTTTCAAGTT
GATAACGGACTAGCCTTATTTTAACTTGCTATTTCTAGCTCTAAAACGCGCCTACCAGTTTGCAGGCTGG
GGATCTGTGGTCCTCATACAGAACTTATAAGATTCCCAAATCCAAAGACATTTCACGTTTATGGTGATTT
CCCAGA
